Addgene plasmid #116535: pHAGE-PIK3CA-R38C
Purpose: Lentiviral expression of PIK3CA R38C
Depositing lab: Gordon Mills & Kenneth Scott. Depositing organization: Baylor College of Medicine. Publication: Systematic Functional Annotation of Somatic Mutations in Cancer. Ng PK, Li J, Jeong KJ, Shao S, Chen H, Tsang YH, Sengupta S, Wang Z, Bhavana VH, Tran R, Soewito S, Minussi DC, Moreno D, Kong K, Dogruluk T, Lu H, Gao J, Tokheim C, Zhou DC, Johnson AM, Zeng J, Ip CKM, Ju Z, Wester M, Yu S, Li Y, Vellano CP, Schultz N, Karchin R, Ding L, Lu Y, Cheung LWT, Chen K, Shaw KR, Meric-Bernstam F, Scott KL, Yi S, Sahni N, Liang H, Mills GB. Cancer Cell. 2018 Mar 12;33(3):450-462.e10. doi: 10.1016/j.ccell.2018.01.021. PubMed 29533785.
Backbone
  Vector backbone: pHAGE
  Vector type: Lentiviral
Growth in bacteria
  Bacterial resistance: Ampicillin, 100 μg/mL
  Growth temperature: 37°C
  Growth strain: Stbl3
  Copy number: High Copy
Gene/Insert
  Gene/Insert name: PIK3CA
  Species: H. sapiens (human)
  Mutation: R38C
  Entrez Gene: PIK3CA (a.k.a. CCM4, CLAPO, CLOVE, CWS5, HMH, MCAP, MCM, MCMTC, PI3K, PI3K-alpha, p110-alpha)
  Cloning method: Gateway Cloning
Terms and licenses: Academic/Nonprofit Terms; Industry Terms: Not Available to Industry
How to cite: pHAGE-PIK3CA-R38C was a gift from Gordon Mills & Kenneth Scott (Addgene plasmid # 116535 ; http://n2t.net/addgene:116535 ; RRID:Addgene_116535)
