[The description below was written by a language model from this plasmid's Addgene catalogue record and pLannotate feature annotations shown in this document.]
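Description:
pHAGE-PIK3CA-R38C is an HIV-1-based lentiviral expression plasmid of about 11.7 kb, built on the pHAGE backbone, that delivers a mutant form of human PIK3CA, the p110-alpha catalytic subunit of phosphoinositide 3-kinase, carrying the R38C substitution. In bacteria it is maintained by a high-copy ColE1/pUC-type origin and selected with ampicillin through the bla gene. The annotated backbone also retains small remnants of lac regulatory sequences and fragments of the SV40 origin and poly(A) signal.

The transfer cassette lies between a truncated 5' LTR and a self-inactivating ΔU3 3' LTR. It includes the Ψ packaging signal with a gag fragment, the Rev response element for Rev-dependent nuclear export of the genomic RNA, and the cPPT/CTS element. Inside this framework, the strong constitutive EF-1α promoter drives the PIK3CA open reading frame, which is flanked by attB1 and attB2 sites, consistent with the recorded Gateway cloning. Downstream are short T3 and T7 promoter sequences, an attB4 fragment and a V5 epitope tag. The record does not indicate whether the V5 tag is translated in frame with PIK3CA. An EMCV IRES then links puromycin N-acetyltransferase to the same transcript, so transduced mammalian cells can be selected with puromycin, and a WPRE precedes the 3' LTR to enhance transcript expression.

The stated purpose is lentiviral expression of PIK3CA R38C. The associated publication concerns systematic functional annotation of somatic mutations in cancer, which suggests use in assessing the functional effect of this variant in transduced cells.
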