Features (pLannotate 1.2.2; 30 found; start..end, strand, type, name):
    377..634     +  LTR            5' LTR (truncated): truncated 5' long terminal repeat (LTR) from HIV-1
    681..806     +  misc_feature   HIV-1 Ψ: packaging signal of human immunodeficiency virus type 1
    790..1128    +  CDS            HIV-1 gag (fragment): gag protein from human immunodeficiency virus 1; gag
   1303..1536    +  misc_feature   RRE: The Rev response element (RRE) of HIV-1 allows for Rev-dependent mRNA export from the nucleus to the cytoplasm.
   1913..2013    +  CDS            Rev (fragment): human immunodeficiency virus 1 (HIV-1) Rev protein; rev; enhances nuclear export of unspliced and incompletely spliced viral mRNAs
   2058..2175    +  misc_feature   cPPT/CTS: central polypurine tract and central termination sequence of HIV-1
   2223..3401    +  promoter       EF-1α promoter: strong constitutive promoter for human elongation factor EF-1α
   3422..3442    +  protein_bind   attB1: mutant version of attB; core recombination site for the Gateway® BP reaction BP Clonase™
   3448..6651    +  CDS            PIK3CA: PK3CA_HUMAN - Experimental evidence at protein level: Swiss-Prot protein existence level 1. Phosphoinositide-3-kinase (PI3K) phosphorylates phosphatidylinositol (PI) and its phosphorylated derivatives at position 3 of the inositol ring to produce 3-phosphoinositides (PubMed:15135396, PubMed:23936502, PubMed:28676499). Uses ATP and PtdIns(4,5)P2 (phosphatidylinositol 4,5-bisphosphate) to generate phosphatidylinositol 3,4,5-trisphosphate (PIP3) (PubMed:15135396, PubMed:28676499). PIP3 plays a key role by recruiting PH domain- containing proteins to the membrane, including AKT1 and PDPK1, activat
   6656..6680    -  protein_bind   attB2: mutant version of attB; recombination site for the Gateway® BP reaction BP Clonase™
   6688..6706    +  promoter       T3 promoter: promoter for bacteriophage T3 RNA polymerase
   6732..6750    -  promoter       T7 promoter: promoter for bacteriophage T7 RNA polymerase
   6756..6774    -  protein_bind   attB4 (fragment): mutant version of attB; core recombination site for the Gateway® BP reaction BP Clonase™
   6830..6871    +  CDS            V5 tag: epitope tag from simian virus 5
   6997..7459    +  misc_feature   IRES: internal ribosome entry site (IRES) of the encephalomyocarditis virus (EMCV)
   7473..8070    +  CDS            PuroR (fragment): puromycin N-acetyltransferase; pac from Streptomyces; confers resistance to puromycin
   8086..8674    +  misc_feature   WPRE: woodchuck hepatitis virus posttranscriptional regulatory element
   8682..8747    +  CDS            nef (fragment): NEF_HV1Z2 - Experimental evidence at protein level: Swiss-Prot protein existence level 1. Extracellular Nef protein targets CD4(+) T-lymphocytes for apoptosis by interacting with CXCR4 surface receptors. From Human immunodeficiency virus type 1 group M subtype D (isolate Z2/CDC-Z34) (HIV-1).
   8749..8982    +  LTR            3' LTR (ΔU3): self-inactivating 3' long terminal repeat (LTR) from HIV-1
   9187..9291    +  promoter       AmpR promoter: bla
   9292..10152   +  CDS            AmpR: β-lactamase; bla; confers resistance to ampicillin, carbenicillin, and related antibiotics
  10323..10911   +  rep_origin     ori: high-copy-number ColE1/pMB1/pBR322/pUC origin of replication
  11094..11148   +  CDS            lacI (fragment): lac repressor; lacI; The lac repressor binds to the lac operator to inhibit transcription in E. coli. This inhibition can be relieved by adding lactose or isopropyl-β-D-thiogalactopyranoside (IPTG).
  11154..11247   +  rep_origin     SV40 ori (fragment): SV40 origin of replication
  11272..11309   +  CDS            lacI (fragment): lac repressor; lacI; The lac repressor binds to the lac operator to inhibit transcription in E. coli. This inhibition can be relieved by adding lactose or isopropyl-β-D-thiogalactopyranoside (IPTG).
  11322..11343   +  protein_bind   CAP binding site: CAP binding activates transcription in the presence of cAMP. E. coli catabolite activator protein
  11358..11388   +  promoter       lac promoter: promoter for the E. coli lac operon
  11392..11414   +  protein_bind   lac operator (fragment): The lac repressor binds to the lac operator to inhibit transcription in E. coli. This inhibition can be relieved by adding lactose or isopropyl-β-D-thiogalactopyranoside (IPTG). lac repressor encoded by lacI
  11446..11529   +  polyA_signal   SV40 poly(A) signal (fragment): SV40 polyadenylation signal
  11696..329     +  CDS            nef (fragment) (across the origin): NEF_HV1BR - Experimental evidence at protein level: Swiss-Prot protein existence level 1. Extracellular Nef protein targets CD4(+) T-lymphocytes for apoptosis by interacting with CXCR4 surface receptors (PubMed:14990729). From Human immunodeficiency virus type 1 group M subtype B (isolate BRU/LAI) (HIV-1).
>Addgene plasmid #116535 | pHAGE-PIK3CA-R38C | addgene full sequence | sequence record 242849 | Addgene NGS Result
TGGAAGGGCTAATTCACTCCCAAAGAAGACAAGATATCCTTGATCTGTGGATCTACCACACACAAGGCTA
CTTCCCTGATTAGCAGAACTACACACCAGGGCCAGGGGTCAGATATCCACTGACCTTTGGATGGTGCTAC
AAGCTAGTACCAGTTGAGCCAGATAAGGTAGAAGAGGCCAATAAAGGAGAGAACACCAGCTTGTTACACC
CTGTGAGCCTGCATGGGATGGATGACCCGGAGAGAGAAGTGTTAGAGTGGAGGTTTGACAGCCGCCTAGC
ATTTCATCACGTGGCCCGAGAGCTGCATCCGGAGTACTTCAAGAACTGCTGATATCGAGCTTGCTACAAG
GGACTTTCCGCTGGGGACTTTCCAGGGAGGCGTGGCCTGGGCGGGACTGGGGAGTGGCGAGCCCTCAGAT
CCTGCATATAAGCAGCTGCTTTTTGCCTGTACTGGGTCTCTCTGGTTAGACCAGATCTGAGCCTGGGAGC
TCTCTGGCTAACTAGGGAACCCACTGCTTAAGCCTCAATAAAGCTTGCCTTGAGTGCTTCAAGTAGTGTG
TGCCCGTCTGTTGTGTGACTCTGGTAACTAGAGATCCCTCAGACCCTTTTAGTCAGTGTGGAAAATCTCT
AGCAGTGGCGCCCGAACAGGGACTTGAAAGCGAAAGGGAAACCAGAGGAGCTCTCTCGACGCAGGACTCG
GCTTGCTGAAGCGCGCACGGCAAGAGGCGAGGGGCGGCGACTGGTGAGTACGCCAAAAATTTTGACTAGC
GGAGGCTAGAAGGAGAGAGATGGGTGCGAGAGCGTCAGTATTAAGCGGGGGAGAATTAGATCGCGATGGG
AAAAAATTCGGTTAAGGCCAGGGGGAAAGAAAAAATATAAATTAAAACATATAGTATGGGCAAGCAGGGA
GCTAGAACGATTCGCAGTTAATCCTGGCCTGTTAGAAACATCAGAAGGCTGTAGACAAATACTGGGACAG
CTACAACCATCCCTTCAGACAGGATCAGAAGAACTTAGATCATTATATAATACAGTAGCAACCCTCTATT
GTGTGCATCAAAGGATAGAGATAAAAGACACCAAGGAAGCTTTAGACAAGATAGAGGAAGAGCAAAACAA
AAGTAAGACCACCGCACAGCAAGCGGCCGGCCGCTGATCTTCAGACCTGGAGGAGGAGATATGAGGGACA
ATTGGAGAAGTGAATTATATAAATATAAAGTAGTAAAAATTGAACCATTAGGAGTAGCACCCACCAAGGC
AAAGAGAAGAGTGGTGCAGAGAGAAAAAAGAGCAGTGGGAATAGGAGCTTTGTTCCTTGGGTTCTTGGGA
GCAGCAGGAAGCACTATGGGCGCAGCGTCAATGACGCTGACGGTACAGGCCAGACAATTATTGTCTGGTA
TAGTGCAGCAGCAGAACAATTTGCTGAGGGCTATTGAGGCGCAACAGCATCTGTTGCAACTCACAGTCTG
GGGCATCAAGCAGCTCCAGGCAAGAATCCTGGCTGTGGAAAGATACCTAAAGGATCAACAGCTCCTGGGG
ATTTGGGGTTGCTCTGGAAAACTCATTTGCACCACTGCTGTGCCTTGGAATGCTAGTTGGAGTAATAAAT
CTCTGGAACAGATTTGGAATCACACGACCTGGATGGAGTGGGACAGAGAAATTAACAATTACACAAGCTT
AATACACTCCTTAATTGAAGAATCGCAAAACCAGCAAGAAAAGAATGAACAAGAATTATTGGAATTAGAT
AAATGGGCAAGTTTGTGGAATTGGTTTAACATAACAAATTGGCTGTGGTATATAAAATTATTCATAATGA
TAGTAGGAGGCTTGGTAGGTTTAAGAATAGTTTTTGCTGTACTTTCTATAGTGAATAGAGTTAGGCAGGG
ATATTCACCATTATCGTTTCAGACCCACCTCCCAACCCCGAGGGGACCCGACAGGCCCGAAGGAATAGAA
GAAGAAGGTGGAGAGAGAGACAGAGACAGATCCATTCGATTAGTGAACGGATCTCGACGGTATCGCCGAA
TTCACAAATGGCAGTATTCATCCACAATTTTAAAAGAAAAGGGGGGATTGGGGGGTACAGTGCAGGGGAA
AGAATAGTAGACATAATAGCAACAGACATACAAACTAAAGAATTACAAAAACAAATTACAAAAATTCAAA
ATTTTCGGGTTTATTACAGGGACAGCAGAGATCCAGTTTGGACTAGTCGTGAGGCTCCGGTGCCCGTCAG
TGGGCAGAGCGCACATCGCCCACAGTCCCCGAGAAGTTGGGGGGAGGGGTCGGCAATTGAACCGGTGCCT
AGAGAAGGTGGCGCGGGGTAAACTGGGAAAGTGATGTCGTGTACTGGCTCCGCCTTTTTCCCGAGGGTGG
GGGAGAACCGTATATAAGTGCAGTAGTCGCCGTGAACGTTCTTTTTCGCAACGGGTTTGCCGCCAGAACA
CAGGTAAGTGCCGTGTGTGGTTCCCGCGGGCCTGGCCTCTTTACGGGTTATGGCCCTTGCGTGCCTTGAA
TTACTTCCACCTGGCTGCAGTACGTGATTCTTGATCCCGAGCTTCGGGTTGGAAGTGGGTGGGAGAGTTC
GAGGCCTTGCGCTTAAGGAGCCCCTTCGCCTCGTGCTTGAGTTGAGGCCTGGCCTGGGCGCTGGGGCCGC
CGCGTGCGAATCTGGTGGCACCTTCGCGCCTGTCTCGCTGCTTTCGATAAGTCTCTAGCCATTTAAAATT
TTTGATGACCTGCTGCGACGCTTTTTTTCTGGCAAGATAGTCTTGTAAATGCGGGCCAAGATCTGCACAC
TGGTATTTCGGTTTTTGGGGCCGCGGGCGGCGACGGGGCCCGTGCGTCCCAGCGCACATGTTCGGCGAGG
CGGGGCCTGCGAGCGCGGCCACCGAGAATCGGACGGGGGTAGTCTCAAGCTGGCCGGCCTGCTCTGGTGC
CTGGCCTCGCGCCGCCGTGTATCGCCCCGCCCTGGGCGGCAAGGCTGGCCCGGTCGGCACCAGTTGCGTG
AGCGGAAAGATGGCCGCTTCCCGGCCCTGCTGCAGGGAGCTCAAAATGGAGGACGCGGCGCTCGGGAGAG
CGGGCGGGTGAGTCACCCACACAAAGGAAAAGGGCCTTTCCGTCCTCAGCCGTCGCTTCATGTGACTCCA
CGGAGTACCGGGCGCCGTCCAGGCACCTCGATTAGTTCTCGAGCTTTTGGAGTACGTCGTCTTTAGGTTG
GGGGGAGGGGTTTTATGCGATGGAGTTTCCCCACACTGAGTGGGTGGAGACTGAAGTTAGGCCAGCTTGG
CACTTGATGTAATTCTCCTTGGAATTTGCCCTTTTTGAGTTTGGATCTTGGTTCATTCTCAAGCCTCAGA
CAGTGGTTCAAAGTTTTTTTCTTCCATTTCAGGTGTCGTGAAGCGGCCCTGCAGATATCAACAAGTTTGT
ACAAAAAAGCAGGCACCATGCCTCCAAGACCATCATCAGGTGAACTGTGGGGCATCCACTTGATGCCCCC
AAGAATCCTAGTAGAATGTTTACTACCAAATGGAATGATAGTGACTTTAGAATGCCTCTGTGAGGCTACA
TTAATAACCATAAAGCATGAACTATTTAAAGAAGCAAGAAAATACCCCCTCCATCAACTTCTTCAAGATG
AATCTTCTTACATTTTCGTAAGTGTTACTCAAGAAGCAGAAAGGGAAGAATTTTTTGATGAAACAAGACG
ACTTTGTGACCTTCGGCTTTTTCAACCCTTTTTAAAAGTAATTGAACCAGTAGGCAACCGTGAAGAAAAG
ATCCTCAATCGAGAAATTGGTTTTGCTATCGGCATGCCAGTGTGTGAATTTGATATGGTTAAAGATCCAG
AAGTACAGGACTTCCGAAGAAATATTCTGAACGTTTGTAAAGAAGCTGTGGATCTTAGGGACCTCAATTC
ACCTCATAGTAGAGCAATGTATGTCTATCCTCCAAATGTAGAATCTTCACCAGAATTGCCAAAGCACATA
TATAATAAATTAGATAAAGGGCAAATAATAGTGGTGATCTGGGTAATAGTTTCTCCAAATAATGACAAGC
AGAAGTATACTCTGAAAATCAACCATGACTGTGTACCAGAACAAGTAATTGCTGAAGCAATCAGGAAAAA
AACTCGAAGTATGTTGCTATCCTCTGAACAACTAAAACTCTGTGTTTTAGAATATCAGGGCAAGTATATT
TTAAAAGTGTGTGGATGTGATGAATACTTCCTAGAAAAATATCCTCTGAGTCAGTATAAGTATATAAGAA
GCTGTATAATGCTTGGGAGGATGCCCAATTTGATGTTGATGGCTAAAGAAAGCCTTTATTCTCAACTGCC
AATGGACTGTTTTACAATGCCATCTTATTCCAGACGCATTTCCACAGCTACACCATATATGAATGGAGAA
ACATCTACAAAATCCCTTTGGGTTATAAATAGTGCACTCAGAATAAAAATTCTTTGTGCAACCTACGTGA
ATGTAAATATTCGAGACATTGATAAGATCTATGTTCGAACAGGTATCTACCATGGAGGAGAACCCTTATG
TGACAATGTGAACACTCAAAGAGTACCTTGTTCCAATCCCAGGTGGAATGAATGGCTGAATTATGATATA
TACATTCCTGATCTTCCTCGTGCTGCTCGACTTTGCCTTTCCATTTGCTCTGTTAAAGGCCGAAAGGGTG
CTAAAGAGGAACACTGTCCATTGGCATGGGGAAATATAAACTTGTTTGATTACACAGACACTCTAGTATC
TGGAAAAATGGCTTTGAATCTTTGGCCAGTACCTCATGGATTAGAAGATTTGCTGAACCCTATTGGTGTT
ACTGGATCAAATCCAAATAAAGAAACTCCATGCTTAGAGTTGGAGTTTGACTGGTTCAGCAGTGTGGTAA
AGTTCCCAGATATGTCAGTGATTGAAGAGCATGCCAATTGGTCTGTATCCCGAGAAGCAGGATTTAGCTA
TTCCCACGCAGGACTGAGTAACAGACTAGCTAGAGACAATGAATTAAGGGAAAATGACAAAGAACAGCTC
AAAGCAATTTCTACACGAGATCCTCTCTCTGAAATCACTGAGCAGGAGAAAGATTTTCTATGGAGTCACA
GACACTATTGTGTAACTATCCCCGAAATTCTACCCAAATTGCTTCTGTCTGTTAAATGGAATTCTAGAGA
TGAAGTAGCCCAGATGTATTGCTTGGTAAAAGATTGGCCTCCAATCAAACCTGAACAGGCTATGGAACTT
CTGGACTGTAATTACCCAGATCCTATGGTTCGAGGTTTTGCTGTTCGGTGCTTGGAAAAATATTTAACAG
ATGACAAACTTTCTCAGTATTTAATTCAGCTAGTACAGGTCCTAAAATATGAACAATATTTGGATAACTT
GCTTGTGAGATTTTTACTGAAGAAAGCATTGACTAATCAAAGGATTGGGCACTTTTTCTTTTGGCATTTA
AAATCTGAGATGCACAATAAAACAGTTAGCCAGAGGTTTGGCCTGCTTTTGGAGTCCTATTGTCGTGCAT
GTGGGATGTATTTGAAGCACCTGAATAGGCAAGTCGAGGCAATGGAAAAGCTCATTAACTTAACTGACAT
TCTCAAACAGGAGAAGAAGGATGAAACACAAAAGGTACAGATGAAGTTTTTAGTTGAGCAAATGAGGCGA
CCAGATTTCATGGATGCTCTACAGGGCTTTCTGTCTCCTCTAAACCCTGCTCATCAACTAGGAAACCTCA
GGCTTGAAGAGTGTCGAATTATGTCCTCTGCAAAAAGGCCACTGTGGTTGAATTGGGAGAACCCAGACAT
CATGTCAGAGTTACTGTTTCAGAACAATGAGATCATCTTTAAAAATGGGGATGATTTACGGCAAGATATG
CTAACACTTCAAATTATTCGTATTATGGAAAATATCTGGCAAAATCAAGGTCTTGATCTTCGAATGTTAC
CTTATGGTTGTCTGTCAATCGGTGACTGTGTGGGACTTATTGAGGTGGTGCGAAATTCTCACACTATTAT
GCAAATTCAGTGCAAAGGCGGCTTGAAAGGTGCACTGCAGTTCAACAGCCACACACTACATCAGTGGCTC
AAAGACAAGAACAAAGGAGAAATATATGATGCAGCCATTGACCTGTTTACACGTTCATGTGCTGGATACT
GTGTAGCTACCTTCATTTTGGGAATTGGAGATCGTCACAATAGTAACATCATGGTGAAAGACGATGGACA
ACTGTTTCATATAGATTTTGGACACTTTTTGGATCACAAGAAGAAAAAATTTGGTTATAAACGAGAACGT
GTGCCATTTGTTTTGACACAGGATTTCTTAATAGTGATTAGTAAAGGAGCCCAAGAATGCACAAAGACAA
GAGAATTTGAGAGGTTTCAGGAGATGTGTTACAAGGCTTATCTAGCTATTCGACAGCATGCCAATCTCTT
CATAAATCTTTTCTCAATGATGCTTGGCTCTGGAATGCCAGAACTACAATCTTTTGATGACATTGCATAC
ATTCGAAAGACCCTAGCCTTAGATAAAACTGAGCAAGAGGCTTTGGAGTATTTCATGAAACAAATGAATG
ATGCACATCATGGTGGCTGGACAACAAAAATGGATTGGATCTTCCACACAATTAAACAGCATGCATTGAA
CTAGAACCCAGCTTTCTTGTACAAAGTGGTGATATCCAATTAACCCTCACTAAAGGAATAGATAAGATTG
ATTGTGTTTGCCCTATAGTGAGTCGTATTACCACCCAACTTTTCTATACAAAGTGGTTGATATCCAGCAC
AGTGGCGGCCGCTCGAGTCTAGAGGGCCCGCGGTTCGAAGGTAAGCCTATCCCTAACCCTCTCCTCGGTC
TCGATTCTACGCGTACCGGTTAGTAATGAGATCCCTCCCCCCCCCCTAACGTTACTGGCCGAAGCCGCTT
GGAATAAGGCCGGTGTGCGTTTGTCTATATGTTATTTTCCACCATATTGCCGTCTTTTGGCAATGTGAGG
GCCCGGAAACCTGGCCCTGTCTTCTTGACGAGCATTCCTAGGGGTCTTTCCCCTCTCGCCAAAGGAATGC
AAGGTCTGTTGAATGTCGTGAAGGAAGCAGTTCCTCTGGAAGCTTCTTGAAGACAAACAACGTCTGTAGC
GACCCTTTGCAGGCAGCGGAACCCCCCACCTGGCGACAGGTGCCTCTGCGGCCAAAAGCCACGTGTATAA
GATACACCTGCAAAGGCGGCACAACCCCAGTGCCACGTTGTGAGTTGGATAGTTGTGGAAAGAGTCAAAT
GGCTCTCCTCAAGCGTATTCAACAAGGGGCTGAAGGATGCCCAGAAGGTACCCCATTGTATGGGATCTGA
TCTGGGGCCTCGGTGCACATGCTTTACATGTGTTTAGTCGAGGTTAAAAAAACGTCTAGGCCCCCCGAAC
CACGGGGACGTGGTTTTCCTTTGAAAAACACGATGATAATATGGCCACACATATGACCGAGTACAAGCCC
ACGGTGCGCCTCGCCACCCGCGACGACGTCCCCAGGGCCGTACGCACCCTCGCCGCCGCGTTCGCCGACT
ACCCCGCCACGCGCCACACCGTCGATCCGGACCGCCACATCGAGCGGGTCACCGAGCTGCAAGAACTCTT
CCTCACGCGCGTCGGGCTCGACATCGGCAAGGTGTGGGTCGCGGACGACGGCGCCGCGGTGGCGGTCTGG
ACCACGCCGGAGAGCGTCGAAGCGGGGGCGGTGTTCGCCGAGATCGGCCCGCGCATGGCCGAGTTGAGCG
GTTCCCGGCTGGCCGCGCAGCAACAGATGGAAGGCCTCCTGGCGCCGCACCGGCCCAAGGAGCCCGCGTG
GTTCCTGGCCACCGTCGGCGTCTCGCCCGACCACCAGGGCAAGGGTCTGGGCAGCGCCGTCGTGCTCCCC
GGAGTGGAGGCGGCCGAGCGCGCCGGGGTGCCCGCCTTCCTGGAGACCTCCGCGCCCCGCAACCTCCCCT
TCTACGAGCGGCTCGGCTTCACCGTCACCGCCGACGTCGAGGTGCCCGAAGGACCGCGCACCTGGTGCAT
GACCCGCAAGCCCGGTGCCTAAATCGATAGATCCTAATCAACCTCTGGATTACAAAATTTGTGAAAGATT
GACTGGTATTCTTAACTATGTTGCTCCTTTTACGCTATGTGGATACGCTGCTTTAATGCCTTTGTATCAT
GCTATTGCTTCCCGTATGGCTTTCATTTTCTCCTCCTTGTATAAATCCTGGTTGCTGTCTCTTTATGAGG
AGTTGTGGCCCGTTGTCAGGCAACGTGGCGTGGTGTGCACTGTGTTTGCTGACGCAACCCCCACTGGTTG
GGGCATTGCCACCACCTGTCAGCTCCTTTCCGGGACTTTCGCTTTCCCCCTCCCTATTGCCACGGCGGAA
CTCATCGCCGCCTGCCTTGCCCGCTGCTGGACAGGGGCTCGGCTGTTGGGCACTGACAATTCCGTGGTGT
TGTCGGGGAAATCATCGTCCTTTCCTTGGCTGCTCGCCTGTGTTGCCACCTGGATTCTGCGCGGGACGTC
CTTCTGCTACGTCCCTTCGGCCCTCAATCCAGCGGACCTTCCTTCCCGCGGCCTGCTGCCGGCTCTGCGG
CCTCTTCCGCGTCTTCGCCTTCGCCCTCAGACGAGTCGGATCTCCCTTTGGGCCGCCTCCCCGCCTGAGA
TCCTTTAAGACCAATGACTTACAAGGCAGCTGTAGATCTTAGCCACTTTTTAAAAGAAAAGGGGGGACTG
GAAGGGCTAATTCACTCCCAACGAAGACAAGATCTGCTTTTTGCTTGTACTGGGTCTCTCTGGTTAGACC
AGATCTGAGCCTGGGAGCTCTCTGGCTAACTAGGGAACCCACTGCTTAAGCCTCAATAAAGCTTGCCTTG
AGTGCTTCAAGTAGTGTGTGCCCGTCTGTTGTGTGACTCTGGTAACTAGAGATCCCTCAGACCCTTTTAG
TCAGTGTGGAAAATCTCTAGCAGTAGTAGTTCATGTCATCTTATTATTCAGTATTTATAACTTGCAAAGA
AATGAATATCAGAGAGTGAGAGGCCCGGGTTAATTAAGGAAAGGGCTAGATCATTCTTGAAGACGAAAGG
GCCTCGTGATACGCCTATTTTTATAGGTTAATGTCATGATAATAATGGTTTCTTAGACGTCAGGTGGCAC
TTTTCGGGGAAATGTGCGCGGAACCCCTATTTGTTTATTTTTCTAAATACATTCAAATATGTATCCGCTC
ATGAGACAATAACCCTGATAAATGCTTCAATAATATTGAAAAAGGAAGAGTATGAGTATTCAACATTTCC
GTGTCGCCCTTATTCCCTTTTTTGCGGCATTTTGCCTTCCTGTTTTTGCTCACCCAGAAACGCTGGTGAA
AGTAAAAGATGCTGAAGATCAGTTGGGTGCACGAGTGGGTTACATCGAACTGGATCTCAACAGCGGTAAG
ATCCTTGAGAGTTTTCGCCCCGAAGAACGTTTTCCAATGATGAGCACTTTTAAAGTTCTGCTATGTGGCG
CGGTATTATCCCGTGTTGACGCCGGGCAAGAGCAACTCGGTCGCCGCATACACTATTCTCAGAATGACTT
GGTTGAGTACTCACCAGTCACAGAAAAGCATCTTACGGATGGCATGACAGTAAGAGAATTATGCAGTGCT
GCCATAACCATGAGTGATAACACTGCGGCCAACTTACTTCTGACAACGATCGGAGGACCGAAGGAGCTAA
CCGCTTTTTTGCACAACATGGGGGATCATGTAACTCGCCTTGATCGTTGGGAACCGGAGCTGAATGAAGC
CATACCAAACGACGAGCGTGACACCACGATGCCTGTAGCAATGGCAACAACGTTGCGCAAACTATTAACT
GGCGAACTACTTACTCTAGCTTCCCGGCAACAATTAATAGACTGGATGGAGGCGGATAAAGTTGCAGGAC
CACTTCTGCGCTCGGCCCTTCCGGCTGGCTGGTTTATTGCTGATAAATCTGGAGCCGGTGAGCGTGGGTC
TCGCGGTATCATTGCAGCACTGGGGCCAGATGGTAAGCCCTCCCGTATCGTAGTTATCTACACGACGGGG
AGTCAGGCAACTATGGATGAACGAAATAGACAGATCGCTGAGATAGGTGCCTCACTGATTAAGCATTGGT
AACTGTCAGACCAAGTTTACTCATATATACTTTAGATTGATTTAAAACTTCATTTTTAATTTAAAAGGAT
CTAGGTGAAGATCCTTTTTGATAATCTCATGACCAAAATCCCTTAACGTGAGTTTTCGTTCCACTGAGCG
TCAGACCCCGTAGAAAAGATCAAAGGATCTTCTTGAGATCCTTTTTTTCTGCGCGTAATCTGCTGCTTGC
AAACAAAAAAACCACCGCTACCAGCGGTGGTTTGTTTGCCGGATCAAGAGCTACCAACTCTTTTTCCGAA
GGTAACTGGCTTCAGCAGAGCGCAGATACCAAATACTGTTCTTCTAGTGTAGCCGTAGTTAGGCCACCAC
TTCAAGAACTCTGTAGCACCGCCTACATACCTCGCTCTGCTAATCCTGTTACCAGTGGCTGCTGCCAGTG
GCGATAAGTCGTGTCTTACCGGGTTGGACTCAAGACGATAGTTACCGGATAAGGCGCAGCGGTCGGGCTG
AACGGGGGGTTCGTGCACACAGCCCAGCTTGGAGCGAACGACCTACACCGAACTGAGATACCTACAGCGT
GAGCTATGAGAAAGCGCCACGCTTCCCGAAGGGAGAAAGGCGGACAGGTATCCGGTAAGCGGCAGGGTCG
GAACAGGAGAGCGCACGAGGGAGCTTCCAGGGGGAAACGCCTGGTATCTTTATAGTCCTGTCGGGTTTCG
CCACCTCTGACTTGAGCGTCGATTTTTGTGATGCTCGTCAGGGGGGCGGAGCCTATGGAAAAACGCCAGC
AACGCGGCCTTTTTACGGTTCCTGGCCTTTTGCTGGCCTTTTGCTCACATGTTCTTTCCTGCGTTATCCC
CTGATTCTGTGGATAACCGTATTACCGCCTTTGAGTGAGCTGATACCGCTCGCCGCAGCCGAACGACCGA
GCGCAGCGAGTCAGTGAGCGAGGAAGCGGAAGAGCGCCCAATACGCAAACCGCCTCTCCCCGCGCGTTGG
CCGATTCATTAATGCAGCAAGCTCATGGCTGACTAATTTTTTTTATTTATGCAGAGGCCGAGGCCGCCTC
GGCCTCTGAGCTATTCCAGAAGTAGTGAGGAGGCTTTTTTGGAGGCCTAGGCTTTTGCAAAAAGCTCCCC
GTGGCACGACAGGTTTCCCGACTGGAAAGCGGGCAGTGAGCGCAACGCAATTAATGTGAGTTAGCTCACT
CATTAGGCACCCCAGGCTTTACACTTTATGCTTCCGGCTCGTATGTTGTGTGGAATTGTGAGCGGATAAC
AATTTCACACAGGAAACAGCTATGACATGATTACGAATTTCACAAATAAAGCATTTTTTTCACTGCATTC
TAGTTGTGGTTTGTCCAAACTCATCAATGTATCTTATCATGTCTGGATCAACTGGATAACTCAAGCTAAC
CAAAATCATCCCAAACTTCCCACCCCATACCCTATTACCACTGCCAATTACCTGTGGTTTCATTTACTCT
AAACCTGTGATTCCTCTGAATTATTTTCATTTTAAAGAAATTGTATTTGTTAAATATGTACTACAAACTT
AGTAGT
