>Addgene plasmid #116535 | pHAGE-PIK3CA-R38C | depositor partial sequence | sequence record 219409 | insert
ATGCCTCCACGACCATCATCAGGTGAACTGTGGGGCATCCACTTGATGCCCCCAAGAATCCTAGTAGAAT
GTTTACTACCAAATGGAATGATAGTGACTTTAGAATGCCTCTGTGAGGCTACATTAATAACCATAAAGCA
TGAACTATTTAAAGAAGCAAGAAAATACCCCCTCCATCAACTTCTTCAAGATGAATCTTCTTACATTTTC
GTAAGTGTTACTCAAGAAGCAGAAAGGGAAGAATTTTTTGATGAAACAAGACGACTTTGTGACCTTCGGC
TTTTTCAACCCTTTTTAAAAGTAATTGAACCAGTAGGCAACCGTGAAGAAAAGATCCTCAATCGAGAAAT
TGGTTTTGCTATCGGCATGCCAGTGTGTGAATTTGATATGGTTAAAGATCCAGAAGTACAGGACTTCCGA
AGAAATATTCTGAACGTTTGTAAAGAAGCTGTGGATCTTAGGGACCTCAATTCACCTCATAGTAGAGCAA
TGTATGTCTATCCTCCAAATGTAGAATCTTCACCAGAATTGCCAAAGCACATATATAATAAATTAGATAA
AGGGCAAATAATAGTGGTGATCTGGGTAATAGTTTCTCCAAATAATGACAAGCAGAAGTATACTCTGAAA
ATCAACCATGACTGTGTACCAGAACAAGTAATTGCTGAAGCAATCAGGAAAAAAACTCGAAGTATGTTGC
TATCCTCTGAACAACTAAAACTCTGTGTTTTAGAATATCAGGGCAAGTATATTTTAAAAGTGTGTGGATG
TGATGAATACTTCCTAGAAAAATATCCTCTGAGTCAGTATAAGTATATAAGAAGCTGTATAATGCTTGGG
AGGATGCCCAATTTGATGTTGATGGCTAAAGAAAGCCTTTATTCTCAACTGCCAATGGACTGTTTTACAA
TGCCATCTTATTCCAGACGCATTTCCACAGCTACACCATATATGAATGGAGAAACATCTACAAAATCCCT
TTGGGTTATAAATAGTGCACTCAGAATAAAAATTCTTTGTGCAACCTACGTGAATGTAAATATTCGAGAC
ATTGATAAGATCTATGTTCGAACAGGTATCTACCATGGAGGAGAACCCTTATGTGACAATGTGAACACTC
AAAGAGTACCTTGTTCCAATCCCAGGTGGAATGAATGGCTGAATTATGATATATACATTCCTGATCTTCC
TCGTGCTGCTCGACTTTGCCTTTCCATTTGCTCTGTTAAAGGCCGAAAGGGTGCTAAAGAGGAACACTGT
CCATTGGCATGGGGAAATATAAACTTGTTTGATTACACAGACACTCTAGTATCTGGAAAAATGGCTTTGA
ATCTTTGGCCAGTACCTCATGGATTAGAAGATTTGCTGAACCCTATTGGTGTTACTGGATCAAATCCAAA
TAAAGAAACTCCATGCTTAGAGTTGGAGTTTGACTGGTTCAGCAGTGTGGTAAAGTTCCCAGATATGTCA
GTGATTGAAGAGCATGCCAATTGGTCTGTATCCCGAGAAGCAGGATTTAGCTATTCCCACGCAGGACTGA
GTAACAGACTAGCTAGAGACAATGAATTAAGGGAAAATGACAAAGAACAGCTCAAAGCAATTTCTACACG
AGATCCTCTCTCTGAAATCACTGAGCAGGAGAAAGATTTTCTATGGAGTCACAGACACTATTGTGTAACT
ATCCCCGAAATTCTACCCAAATTGCTTCTGTCTGTTAAATGGAATTCTAGAGATGAAGTAGCCCAGATGT
ATTGCTTGGTAAAAGATTGGCCTCCAATCAAACCTGAACAGGCTATGGAACTTCTGGACTGTAATTACCC
AGATCCTATGGTTCGAGGTTTTGCTGTTCGGTGCTTGGAAAAATATTTAACAGATGACAAACTTTCTCAG
TATTTAATTCAGCTAGTACAGGTCCTAAAATATGAACAATATTTGGATAACTTGCTTGTGAGATTTTTAC
TGAAGAAAGCATTGACTAATCAAAGGATTGGGCACTTTTTCTTTTGGCATTTAAAATCTGAGATGCACAA
TAAAACAGTTAGCCAGAGGTTTGGCCTGCTTTTGGAGTCCTATTGTCGTGCATGTGGGATGTATTTGAAG
CACCTGAATAGGCAAGTCGAGGCAATGGAAAAGCTCATTAACTTAACTGACATTCTCAAACAGGAGAAGA
AGGATGAAACACAAAAGGTACAGATGAAGTTTTTAGTTGAGCAAATGAGGCGACCAGATTTCATGGATGC
TCTACAGGGCTTTCTGTCTCCTCTAAACCCTGCTCATCAACTAGGAAACCTCAGGCTTGAAGAGTGTCGA
ATTATGTCCTCTGCAAAAAGGCCACTGTGGTTGAATTGGGAGAACCCAGACATCATGTCAGAGTTACTGT
TTCAGAACAATGAGATCATCTTTAAAAATGGGGATGATTTACGGCAAGATATGCTAACACTTCAAATTAT
TCGTATTATGGAAAATATCTGGCAAAATCAAGGTCTTGATCTTCGAATGTTACCTTATGGTTGTCTGTCA
ATCGGTGACTGTGTGGGACTTATTGAGGTGGTGCGAAATTCTCACACTATTATGCAAATTCAGTGCAAAG
GCGGCTTGAAAGGTGCACTGCAGTTCAACAGCCACACACTACATCAGTGGCTCAAAGACAAGAACAAAGG
AGAAATATATGATGCAGCCATTGACCTGTTTACACGTTCATGTGCTGGATACTGTGTAGCTACCTTCATT
TTGGGAATTGGAGATCGTCACAATAGTAACATCATGGTGAAAGACGATGGACAACTGTTTCATATAGATT
TTGGACACTTTTTGGATCACAAGAAGAAAAAATTTGGTTATAAACGAGAACGTGTGCCATTTGTTTTGAC
ACAGGATTTCTTAATAGTGATTAGTAAAGGAGCCCAAGAATGCACAAAGACAAGAGAATTTGAGAGGTTT
CAGGAGATGTGTTACAAGGCTTATCTAGCTATTCGACAGCATGCCAATCTCTTCATAAATCTTTTCTCAA
TGATGCTTGGCTCTGGAATGCCAGAACTACAATCTTTTGATGACATTGCATACATTCGAAAGACCCTAGC
CTTAGATAAAACTGAGCAAGAGGCTTTGGAGTATTTCATGAAACAAATGAATGATGCACATCATGGTGGC
TGGACAACAAAAATGGATTGGATCTTCCACACAATTAAACAGCATGCATTGAACTGA
